>Addgene plasmid #213357 | OPN3-DuET | addgene full sequence | sequence record 430879 | Addgene NGS Result
GAAATTGTTATCCGCTCACAATTCCACACAACATACGAGCCGGAAGCATAAAGTGTAAAGCCTGGGGTGC
CTAATGAGTGAGCTAACTCACATTAATTGCGTTGCGCTCACTGCCCGCTTTCCAGTCGGGAAACCTGTCG
TGCCAGCTGCATTAATGAATCGGCCAACGCGCGGGGAGAGGCGGTTTGCGTATTGGGCGCTCTTCCGCTT
CCTCGCTCACTGACTCGCTGCGCTCGGTCGTTCGGCTGCGGCGAGCGGTATCAGCTCACTCAAAGGCGGT
AATACGGTTATCCACAGAATCAGGGGATAACGCAGGAAAGAACATGTGAGCAAAAGGCCAGCAAAAGGCC
AGGAACCGTAAAAAGGCCGCGTTGCTGGCGTTTTTCCATAGGCTCCGCCCCCCTGACGAGCATCACAAAA
ATCGACGCTCAAGTCAGAGGTGGCGAAACCCGACAGGACTATAAAGATACCAGGCGTTTCCCCCTGGAAG
CTCCCTCGTGCGCTCTCCTGTTCCGACCCTGCCGCTTACCGGATACCTGTCCGCCTTTCTCCCTTCGGGA
AGCGTGGCGCTTTCTCATAGCTCACGCTGTAGGTATCTCAGTTCGGTGTAGGTCGTTCGCTCCAAGCTGG
GCTGTGTGCACGAACCCCCCGTTCAGCCCGACCGCTGCGCCTTATCCGGTAACTATCGTCTTGAGTCCAA
CCCGGTAAGACACGACTTATCGCCACTGGCAGCAGCCACTGGTAACAGGATTAGCAGAGCGAGGTATGTA
GGCGGTGCTACAGAGTTCTTGAAGTGGTGGCCTAACTACGGCTACACTAGAAGAACGGTATTTGGTATCT
GCGCTCTGCTGAAGCCAGTTACCTTCGGAAAAAGAGTTGGTAGCTCTTGATCCGGCAAACAAACCACCGC
TGGTAGCGGTGGTTTTTTTGTTTGCAAGCAGCAGATTACGCGCAGAAAAAAAGGATCTCAAGAAGATCCT
TTGATCTTTTCTACGGGGTCTGACGCTCAGTGGAACGAAAACTCACGTTAAGGGATTTTGGTCATGAGAT
TATCAAAAAGGATCTTCACCTAGATCCTTTTAAATTAAAAATGAAGTTTTAAATCAATCTAAAGTATATA
TGAGTAAACTTGGTCTGACAGTTACCAATGCTTAATCAGTGAGGCACCTATCTCAGCGATCTGTCTATTT
CGTTCATCCATAGTTGCCTGACTCCCCGTCGTGTAGATAACTACGATACGGGAGGGCTTACCATCTGGCC
CCAGTGCTGCAATGATACCGCGAGACCCACGCTCACCGGCTCCAGATTTATCAGCAATAAACCAGCCAGC
CGGAAGGGCCGAGCGCAGAAGTGGTCCTGCAACTTTATCCGCCTCCATCCAGTCTATTAATTGTTGCCGG
GAAGCTAGAGTAAGTAGTTCGCCAGTTAATAGTTTGCGCAACGTTGTTGCCATTGCTACAGGCATCGTGG
TGTCACGCTCGTCGTTTGGTATGGCTTCATTCAGCTCCGGTTCCCAACGATCAAGGCGAGTTACATGATC
CCCCATGTTGTGCAAAAAAGCGGTTAGCTCCTTCGGTCCTCCGATCGTTGTCAGAAGTAAGTTGGCCGCA
GTGTTATCACTCATGGTTATGGCAGCACTGCATAATTCTCTTACTGTCATGCCATCCGTAAGATGCTTTT
CTGTGACTGGTGAGTACTCAACCAAGTCATTCTGAGAATAGTGTATGCGGCGACCGAGTTGCTCTTGCCC
GGCGTCAATACGGGATAATACCGCGCCACATAGCAGAACTTTAAAAGTGCTCATCATTGGAAAACGTTCT
TCGGGGCGAAAACTCTCAAGGATCTTACCGCTGTTGAGATCCAGTTCGATGTAACCCACTCGTGCACCCA
ACTGATCTTCAGCATCTTTTACTTTCACCAGCGTTTCTGGGTGAGCAAAAACAGGAAGGCAAAATGCCGC
AAAAAAGGGAATAAGGGCGACACGGAAATGTTGAATACTCATACTCTTCCTTTTTCAATATTATTGAAGC
ATTTATCAGGGTTATTGTCTCATGAGCGGATACATATTTGAATGTATTTAGAAAAATAAACAAATAGGGG
TTCCGCGCACATTTCCCCGAAAAGTGCCACCTGACGTCGACGGATCGGGAGATCTCCCGATCCCCTATGG
TGCACTCTCAGTACAATCTGCTCTGATGCCGCATAGTTAAGCCAGTATCTGCTCCCTGCTTGTGTGTTGG
AGGTCGCTGAGTAGTGCGCGAGCAAAATTTAAGCTACAACAAGGCAAGGCTTGACCGACATTTGCATGAA
GAATCTGCTTAGGGTTAGGCGTTTTGCGCTGCTTCGCGATGTACGGGCCAGATATACGCGTTGACATTGA
TTATTGACTAGTTATTAATAGTAATCAATTACGGGGTCATTAGTTCATAGCCCATATATGGAGTTCCGCG
TTACATAACTTACGGTAAATGGCCCGCCTGGCTGACCGCCCAACGACCCCCGCCCATTGACGTCAATAAT
GACGTATGTTCCCATAGTAACGCCAATAGGGACTTTCCATTGACGTCAATGGGTGGAGTATTTACGGTAA
ACTGCCCACTTGGCAGTACATCAAGTGTATCATATGCCAAGTACGCCCCCTATTGACGTCAATGACGGTA
AATGGCCCGCCTGGCATTATGCCCAGTACATGACCTTATGGGACTTTCCTACTTGGCAGTACATCTACGT
ATTAGTCATCGCTATTACCATGGTGATGCGGTTTTGGCAGTACATCAATGGGCGTGGATAGCGGTTTGAC
TCACGGGGATTTCCAAGTCTCCACCCCATTGACGTCAATGGGAGTTTGTTTTGGCACCAAAATCAACGGG
ACTTTCCAAAATGTCGTAACAACTCCGCCCCATTGACGCAAATGGGCGGTAGGCGTGTACGGTGGGAGGT
CTATATAAGCAGAGCTCTCTGGCTAACTAGAGAACCCACTGCTTACTGGCTTATCGAAATTAATACGACT
CACTATAGGGAGACCCAAGCTGGCTAGCGTTTAAACTTAAGCTTAGCGCCACCATGAAGACGATCATCGC
CCTGAGCTACATCTTCTGCCTGGTATTCGCCGACTACAAGGACGATGATGACGCCAGCATCGATATGTAT
AGCGGTAACCGCAGCGGAGGACACGGCTATTGGGATGGCGGCGGCGCCGCTGGGGCCGAAGGTCCTGCAC
CTGCTGGCACACTGTCTCCCGCCCCTCTGTTTTCTCCTGGGACCTATGAAAGGCTTGCCCTCCTCCTTGG
CAGTATTGGCCTCCTGGGAGTTGGTAATAATCTCCTTGTCCTGGTCCTGTACTACAAGTTCCAGAGACTT
CGGACTCCGACTCACTTGCTGCTGGTTAACATATCTCTGAGTGACCTCCTGGTCAGCCTGTTTGGCGTCA
CCTTCACTTTTGTTTCTTGTCTTAGGAATGGTTGGGTGTGGGACACGGTGGGCTGCGTCTGGGATGGCTT
TAGCGGAAGTCTCTTCGGTATAGTTAGTATCGCTACACTGACCGTGCTGGCTTACGAGCGATATATTCGC
GTGGTTCACGCGAGAGTGATTAACTTTAGTTGGGCATGGAGAGCTATCACGTATATTTGGCTGTACAGTC
TGGCTTGGGCGGGGGCTCCCTTGCTCGGGTGGAATCGGTATATACTCGACGTGCACGGTTTGGGATGTAC
GGTTGACTGGAAATCTAAGGATGCTAACGATAGTAGCTTCGTATTGTTCCTGTTTCTTGGGTGTCTCGTT
GTGCCGCTGGGCGTGATCGCTCACTGTTATGGACATATTCTCTACTCAATTAGGATGCTGCGGTGCGTGG
AGGATCTCCAAACGATTCAGGTGATCAAGATCCTCAAATACGAAAAGAAACTGGCTAAGATGTGTTTCCT
GATGATCTTCACTTTTCTTGTATGCTGGATGCCATATATCGTTATTTGTTTTCTGGTGGTGAACGGCCAC
GGTCATCTGGTGACTCCAACTATCTCCATCGTGTCATATCTGTTCGCAAAGAGTAATACTGTTTACAACC
CCGTCATTTATGTCTTTATGATCAGAAAGTTCAGGAGAAGCCTCTTGCAGCTCCTGTGTCTGAGGCTGTT
GAGGTGTCAGCGGCCAGCAAAAGACCTCCCTGCAGCAGGCTCTGAGATGCAGATCAGGCCCATTGTCATG
TCCCAAAAGGACGGAGATCGGCCTAAAAAGAAGGTCACATTCAATAGTTCCTCTATCATTTTCATTATCA
CCTCAGATGAGTCCCTGTCTGTGGACGACTCCGACAAGACCAATGGAAGCAAAGTGGATGTTATTCAGGT
GCGGCCTCTTATCGATACCGGTGGACGCACCGGTGAATTCGATGAGGCCAGCACCACCGTGTCTAAGACC
GAGACTTCTCAGGTGGCCCCTGCCTAACTCGAGTCTAGAGGGCCCGTTTAAACCCGCTGATCAGCCTCGA
CTGTGCCTTCTAGTTGCCAGCCATCTGTTGTTTGCCCCTCCCCCGTGCCTTCCTTGACCCTGGAAGGTGC
CACTCCCACTGTCCTTTCCTAATAAAATGAGGAAATTGCATCGCATTGTCTGAGTAGGTGTCATTCTATT
CTGGGGGGTGGGGTGGGGCAGGACAGCAAGGGGGAGGATTGGGAAGACAATAGCAGGCATGCTGGGGATG
CGGTGGGCTCTATGGCTTCTGAGGCGGAAAGAACCAGCTGGGGCTCTAGGGGGTATCCCC
[124 nt withheld, positions 4751-4874]
C
[91 nt withheld, positions 4876-4966]
A
[49 nt withheld, positions 4968-5016]
CCTTTGACGTTGGAGTCCACGTTCTTT
[37 nt withheld, positions 5044-5080]
ACCCTATCTCGGTCTATTCTTTTGATTTATAAGGGATTTTGCCGATTTCGGCCTATTGGTTAAAAAATGA
GCTGATTTAACAAAAATTTAACGCGAATTAATTCTGTGGAATGTGTGTCAGTTAGGGTGTGGAAAGTCCC
CAGGCTCCCCAGCAGGCAGAAGTATGCAAAGCATGCATCTCAATTAGTCAGCAACCAGGTGTGGAAAGTC
CCCAGGCTCCCCAGCAGGCAGAAGTATGCAAAGCATGCATCTCAATTAGTCAGCAACCATAGTCCCGCCC
CTAACTCCGCCCATCCCGCCCCTAACTCCGCCCAGTTCCGCCCATTCTCCGCCCCATGGCTGACTAATTT
TTTTTATTTATGCAGAGGCCGAGGCCGCCTCTGCCTCTGAGCTATTCCAGAAGTAGTGAGGAGGCTTTTT
TGGAGGCCTAGGCTTTTGCAAAAAGCTCCCGGGAGCTTGTATATCCATTTTCGGATCTGATCAAGAGACA
GGATGAGGATCGTTTCGCATGATTGAACAAGATGGATTGCACGCAGGTTCTCCGGCCGCTTGGGTGGAGA
GGCTATTCGGCTATGACTGGGCACAACAGACAATCGGCTGCTCTGATGCCGCCGTGTTCCGGCTGTCAGC
GCAGGGGCGCCCGGTTCTTTTTGTCAAGACCGACCTGTCCGGTGCCCTGAATGAACTGCAGGACGAGGCA
GCGCGGCTATCGTGGCTGGCCACGACGGGCGTTCCTTGCGCAGCTGTGCTCGACGTTGTCACTGAAGCGG
GAAGGGACTGGCTGCTATTGGGCGAAGTGCCGGGGCAGGATCTCCTGTCATCTCACCTTGCTCCTGCCGA
GAAAGTATCCATCATGGCTGATGCAATGCGGCGGCTGCATACGCTTGATCCGGCTACCTGCCCATTCGAC
CACCAAGCGAAACATCGCATCGAGCGAGCACGTACTCGGATGGAAGCCGGTCTTGTCGATCAGGATGATC
TGGACGAAGAGCATCAGGGGCTCGCGCCAGCCGAACTGTTCGCCAGGCTCAAGGCGCGCATGCCCGACGG
CGAGGATCTCGTCGTGACCCATGGCGATGCCTGCTTGCCGAATATCATGGTGGAAAATGGCCGCTTTTCT
GGATTCATCGACTGTGGCCGGCTGGGTGTGGCGGACCGCTATCAGGACATAGCGTTGGCTACCCGTGATA
TTGCTGAAGAGCTTGGCGGCGAATGGGCTGACCGCTTCCTCGTGCTTTACGGTATCGCCGCTCCCGATTC
GCAGCGCATCGCCTTCTATCGCCTTCTTGACGAGTTCTTCTGAGCGGGACTCTGGGGTTCGAAATGACCG
ACCAAGCGACGCCCAACCTGCCATCACGAGATTTCGATTCCACCGCCGCCTTCTATGAAAGGTTGGGCTT
CGGAATCGTTTTCCGGGACGCCGGCTGGATGATCCTCCAGCGCGGGGATCTCATGCTGGAGTTCTTCGCC
CACCCCAACTTGTTTATTGCAGCTTATAATGGTTACAAATAAAGCAATAGCATCACAAATTTCACAAATA
AAGCATTTTTTTCACTGCATTCTAGTTGTGGTTTGTCCAAACTCATCAATGTATCTTATCATGTCTGTAT
ACCGTCGACCTCTAGCTAGAGCTTGGCGTAATCATGGTCATAGCTGTTTCCTGTGT
Features (pLannotate 1.2.2; 21 found; start..end, strand, type, name):
      5..21      -  protein_bind   lac operator: The lac repressor binds to the lac operator to inhibit transcription in E. coli. This inhibition can be relieved by adding lactose or isopropyl-β-D-thiogalactopyranoside (IPTG). lac repressor encoded by lacI
     29..59      -  promoter       lac promoter: promoter for the E. coli lac operon
     74..95      -  protein_bind   CAP binding site: CAP binding activates transcription in the presence of cAMP. E. coli catabolite activator protein
    108..200     -  CDS            lacI (fragment): lac repressor; lacI; The lac repressor binds to the lac operator to inhibit transcription in E. coli. This inhibition can be relieved by adding lactose or isopropyl-β-D-thiogalactopyranoside (IPTG).
    383..971     -  rep_origin     ori: high-copy-number ColE1/pMB1/pBR322/pUC origin of replication
   1142..2002    -  CDS            AmpR: β-lactamase; bla; confers resistance to ampicillin, carbenicillin, and related antibiotics
   2003..2107    -  promoter       AmpR promoter: bla
   2166..2218    -  misc_feature   bom (fragment): basis of mobility region from pBR322
   2373..2752    +  enhancer       CMV enhancer: human cytomegalovirus immediate early enhancer
   2753..2956    +  promoter       CMV promoter: human cytomegalovirus (CMV) immediate early promoter
   2952..2985    +  LTR            5' LTR (truncated) (fragment): truncated 5' long terminal repeat (LTR) from HIV-1
   3001..3019    +  promoter       T7 promoter: promoter for bacteriophage T7 RNA polymerase
   3112..3132    +  CDS            3xFLAG (fragment): three tandem FLAG® epitope tags
   3145..4350    +  CDS            OPN3: OPN3_HUMAN - Also known as ECPN. Experimental evidence at protein level: Swiss-Prot protein existence level 1. G-protein coupled receptor which selectively activates G proteins via ultraviolet A (UVA) light-mediated activation in the skin (PubMed:28842328, PubMed:31380578, PubMed:31097585). Binds both 11-cis retinal and all-trans retinal (PubMed:31097585). Regulates melanogenesis in melanocytes via inhibition of alpha-MSH-induced MC1R- mediated cAMP signaling, modulation of calcium flux, regulation of CAMK2 phosphorylation, and subsequently phosphorylation of CREB, p38, ERK and MITF in respons
   4481..4705    +  polyA_signal   bGH poly(A) signal: bovine growth hormone polyadenylation signal
   4709..4730    +  promoter       SV40 promoter (fragment): SV40 enhancer and early promoter
   4751..5179    +  rep_origin     f1 ori (sequence partly withheld): f1 bacteriophage origin of replication; arrow indicates direction of (+) strand synthesis
   5193..5522    +  promoter       SV40 promoter: SV40 enhancer and early promoter
   5589..6380    +  CDS            neo: KKA2_KLEPN - Also known as kan, nptII. Experimental evidence at protein level: Swiss-Prot protein existence level 1. Resistance to kanamycin, neomycin, paromomycin, ribostamycin, butirosin and gentamicin B. From Klebsiella pneumoniae.
   6404..6562    +  CDS            ble (fragment): BLE_KLEPN - Experimental evidence at protein level: Swiss-Prot protein existence level 1. Binding protein with a strong affinity to the bleomycin family of antibiotics. Binds to CL990; an antimitotic-antibiotic compound. From Klebsiella pneumoniae.
   6557..6678    +  polyA_signal   SV40 poly(A) signal: SV40 polyadenylation signal
