[The description below was written by a language model from this plasmid's Addgene catalogue record and pLannotate feature annotations shown in this document.]
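Description:
OPN3-DuET is a mammalian expression plasmid built on the pcDNA 3.1 (+) backbone that carries human OPN3 (opsin 3, also called encephalopsin), a class A G protein-coupled receptor of the opsin family. It is propagated in E. coli as a high-copy plasmid through a ColE1/pUC-type origin and selected with ampicillin via the β-lactamase gene. The backbone also carries an f1 phage origin, and an SV40 early promoter driving a neomycin phosphotransferase gene followed by an SV40 polyadenylation signal, which is the standard arrangement for G418 selection of stably transfected mammalian cells. A few small annotated fragments (lacI, ble, a truncated HIV-1 LTR, a short SV40 promoter piece) appear to be partial matches to backbone sequence rather than functional parts.

The receptor cassette is transcribed from the CMV immediate-early enhancer and promoter and terminated by the bovine growth hormone polyadenylation signal; a T7 promoter lies just upstream of the coding region and can support in vitro transcription. According to the catalogue entry, the "DuET" design places a cleavable hemagglutinin signal peptide and a FLAG epitope at the N terminus of the receptor and a 1D4 epitope at the C terminus. The feature table detects a short FLAG match immediately upstream of the OPN3 coding sequence, but the signal peptide and 1D4 tag are not annotated separately. The signal peptide is meant to promote membrane targeting and is removed, while the two epitopes give independent handles at the two ends of the protein for capture and detection. The insert was assembled by Gibson cloning. The construct is intended for receptor expression in mammalian cells and for proteomics studies, and the associated publication used it in multiplexed selectivity screening of anti-GPCR antibodies.
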