Addgene plasmid #213357: OPN3-DuET
Purpose: The DuET construct encodes the named human GPCR engineered with a cleaved hemagglutinin signal peptide, a 5' FLAG and a 3' 1D4 epitope tag optimized for expression in mammalian cells and proteomics studies.
Depositing lab: Thomas Sakmar. Depositing organization: Rockefeller University. Publication: Multiplexed selectivity screening of anti-GPCR antibodies. Dahl L, Kotliar IB, Bendes A, Dodig-Crnkovic T, Fromm S, Elofsson A, Uhlen M, Sakmar TP, Schwenk JM. Sci Adv. 2023 May 3;9(18):eadf9297. doi: 10.1126/sciadv.adf9297. Epub 2023 May 3. PubMed 37134173.
Backbone
  Vector backbone: pcDNA 3.1 (+)
  Vector type: Mammalian Expression
Growth in bacteria
  Bacterial resistance: Ampicillin, 100 μg/mL
  Growth temperature: 37°C
  Growth strain: DH5alpha
  Copy number: High Copy
Gene/Insert
  Gene/Insert name: OPN3 (alt names: Opsin 3; ECPN, encephalopsin, ERO, NMO-1, PPP1R116)
  Species: H. sapiens (human)
  Entrez Gene: OPN3 (a.k.a. ECPN, PPP1R116)
  Promoter: CMV, T7
  Tag / fusion protein: FLAG (N terminal on insert); 1D4 (C terminal on insert)
  Cloning method: Gibson Cloning
Terms and licenses: Academic/Nonprofit Terms; Industry Terms: Not Available to Industry
Depositor comments: Class: A, Family: Opsin. Ensembl ID: ENSG00000054277, Uniprot ID: Q9H1Y3
How to cite: OPN3-DuET was a gift from Thomas Sakmar (Addgene plasmid # 213357 ; http://n2t.net/addgene:213357 ; RRID:Addgene_213357)
